>Addgene plasmid #101074 | PX458_KMT2B_1 | addgene full sequence | sequence record 194638 | Addgene NGS Result
TTTTGCTCACATGTGAGGGCCTATTTCCCATGATTCCTTCATATTTGCATATACGATACAAGGCTGTTAG
AGAGATAATTGGAATTAATTTGACTGTAAACACAAAGATATTAGTACAAAATACGTGACGTAGAAAGTAA
TAATTTCTTGGGTAGTTTGCAGTTTTAAAATTATGTTTTAAAATGGACTATCATATGCTTACCGTAACTT
GAAAGTATTTCGATTTCTTGGCTTTATATATCTTGTGGAAAGGACGAAACACCGGTTCCTTAACTGAGGC
CGGTTTTAGAGCTAGAAATAGCAAGTTAAAATAAGGCTAGTCCGTTATCAACTTGAAAAAGTGGCACCGA
GTCGGTGCTTTTTTGTTTTAGAGCTAGAAATAGCAAGTTAAAATAAGGCTAGTCCGTTTTTAGCGCGTGC
GCCAATTCTGCAGACAAATGGCTCTAGAGGTACCCGTTACATAACTTACGGTAAATGGCCCGCCTGGCTG
ACCGCCCAACGACCCCCGCCCATTGACGTCAATAGTAACGCCAATAGGGACTTTCCATTGACGTCAATGG
GTGGAGTATTTACGGTAAACTGCCCACTTGGCAGTACATCAAGTGTATCATATGCCAAGTACGCCCCCTA
TTGACGTCAATGACGGTAAATGGCCCGCCTGGCATTGTGCCCAGTACATGACCTTATGGGACTTTCCTAC
TTGGCAGTACATCTACGTATTAGTCATCGCTATTACCATGGTCGAGGTGAGCCCCACGTTCTGCTTCACT
CTCCCCATCTCCCCCCCCTCCCCACCCCCAATTTTGTATTTATTTATTTTTTAATTATTTTGTGCAGCGA
TGGGGGCGGGGGGGGGGGGGGGGCGCGCGCCAGGCGGGGCGGGGCGGGGCGAGGGGCGGGGCGGGGCGAG
GCGGAGAGGTGCGGCGGCAGCCAATCAGAGCGGCGCGCTCCGAAAGTTTCCTTTTATGGCGAGGCGGCGG
CGGCGGCGGCCCTATAAAAAGCGAAGCGCGCGGCGGGCGGGAGTCGCTGCGCGCTGCCTTCGCCCCGTGC
CCCGCTCCGCCGCCGCCTCGCGCCGCCCGCCCCGGCTCTGACTGACCGCGTTACTCCCACAGGTGAGCGG
GCGGGACGGCCCTTCTCCTCCGGGCTGTAATTAGCTGAGCAAGAGGTAAGGGTTTAAGGGATGGTTGGTT
GGTGGGGTATTAATGTTTAATTACCTGGAGCACCTGCCTGAAATCACTTTTTTTCAGGTTGGACCGGTGC
CACCATGGACTATAAGGACCACGACGGAGACTACAAGGATCATGATATTGATTACAAAGACGATGACGAT
AAGATGGCCCCAAAGAAGAAGCGGAAGGTCGGTATCCACGGAGTCCCAGCAGCCGACAAGAAGTACAGCA
TCGGCCTGGACATCGGCACCAACTCTGTGGGCTGGGCCGTGATCACCGACGAGTACAAGGTGCCCAGCAA
GAAATTCAAGGTGCTGGGCAACACCGACCGGCACAGCATCAAGAAGAACCTGATCGGAGCCCTGCTGTTC
GACAGCGGCGAAACAGCCGAGGCCACCCGGCTGAAGAGAACCGCCAGAAGAAGATACACCAGACGGAAGA
ACCGGATCTGCTATCTGCAAGAGATCTTCAGCAACGAGATGGCCAAGGTGGACGACAGCTTCTTCCACAG
ACTGGAAGAGTCCTTCCTGGTGGAAGAGGATAAGAAGCACGAGCGGCACCCCATCTTCGGCAACATCGTG
GACGAGGTGGCCTACCACGAGAAGTACCCCACCATCTACCACCTGAGAAAGAAACTGGTGGACAGCACCG
ACAAGGCCGACCTGCGGCTGATCTATCTGGCCCTGGCCCACATGATCAAGTTCCGGGGCCACTTCCTGAT
CGAGGGCGACCTGAACCCCGACAACAGCGACGTGGACAAGCTGTTCATCCAGCTGGTGCAGACCTACAAC
CAGCTGTTCGAGGAAAACCCCATCAACGCCAGCGGCGTGGACGCCAAGGCCATCCTGTCTGCCAGACTGA
GCAAGAGCAGACGGCTGGAAAATCTGATCGCCCAGCTGCCCGGCGAGAAGAAGAATGGCCTGTTCGGAAA
CCTGATTGCCCTGAGCCTGGGCCTGACCCCCAACTTCAAGAGCAACTTCGACCTGGCCGAGGATGCCAAA
CTGCAGCTGAGCAAGGACACCTACGACGACGACCTGGACAACCTGCTGGCCCAGATCGGCGACCAGTACG
CCGACCTGTTTCTGGCCGCCAAGAACCTGTCCGACGCCATCCTGCTGAGCGACATCCTGAGAGTGAACAC
CGAGATCACCAAGGCCCCCCTGAGCGCCTCTATGATCAAGAGATACGACGAGCACCACCAGGACCTGACC
CTGCTGAAAGCTCTCGTGCGGCAGCAGCTGCCTGAGAAGTACAAAGAGATTTTCTTCGACCAGAGCAAGA
ACGGCTACGCCGGCTACATTGACGGCGGAGCCAGCCAGGAAGAGTTCTACAAGTTCATCAAGCCCATCCT
GGAAAAGATGGACGGCACCGAGGAACTGCTCGTGAAGCTGAACAGAGAGGACCTGCTGCGGAAGCAGCGG
ACCTTCGACAACGGCAGCATCCCCCACCAGATCCACCTGGGAGAGCTGCACGCCATTCTGCGGCGGCAGG
AAGATTTTTACCCATTCCTGAAGGACAACCGGGAAAAGATCGAGAAGATCCTGACCTTCCGCATCCCCTA
CTACGTGGGCCCTCTGGCCAGGGGAAACAGCAGATTCGCCTGGATGACCAGAAAGAGCGAGGAAACCATC
ACCCCCTGGAACTTCGAGGAAGTGGTGGACAAGGGCGCTTCCGCCCAGAGCTTCATCGAGCGGATGACCA
ACTTCGATAAGAACCTGCCCAACGAGAAGGTGCTGCCCAAGCACAGCCTGCTGTACGAGTACTTCACCGT
GTATAACGAGCTGACCAAAGTGAAATACGTGACCGAGGGAATGAGAAAGCCCGCCTTCCTGAGCGGCGAG
CAGAAAAAGGCCATCGTGGACCTGCTGTTCAAGACCAACCGGAAAGTGACCGTGAAGCAGCTGAAAGAGG
ACTACTTCAAGAAAATCGAGTGCTTCGACTCCGTGGAAATCTCCGGCGTGGAAGATCGGTTCAACGCCTC
CCTGGGCACATACCACGATCTGCTGAAAATTATCAAGGACAAGGACTTCCTGGACAATGAGGAAAACGAG
GACATTCTGGAAGATATCGTGCTGACCCTGACACTGTTTGAGGACAGAGAGATGATCGAGGAACGGCTGA
AAACCTATGCCCACCTGTTCGACGACAAAGTGATGAAGCAGCTGAAGCGGCGGAGATACACCGGCTGGGG
CAGGCTGAGCCGGAAGCTGATCAACGGCATCCGGGACAAGCAGTCCGGCAAGACAATCCTGGATTTCCTG
AAGTCCGACGGCTTCGCCAACAGAAACTTCATGCAGCTGATCCACGACGACAGCCTGACCTTTAAAGAGG
ACATCCAGAAAGCCCAGGTGTCCGGCCAGGGCGATAGCCTGCACGAGCACATTGCCAATCTGGCCGGCAG
CCCCGCCATTAAGAAGGGCATCCTGCAGACAGTGAAGGTGGTGGACGAGCTCGTGAAAGTGATGGGCCGG
CACAAGCCCGAGAACATCGTGATCGAAATGGCCAGAGAGAACCAGACCACCCAGAAGGGACAGAAGAACA
GCCGCGAGAGAATGAAGCGGATCGAAGAGGGCATCAAAGAGCTGGGCAGCCAGATCCTGAAAGAACACCC
CGTGGAAAACACCCAGCTGCAGAACGAGAAGCTGTACCTGTACTACCTGCAGAATGGGCGGGATATGTAC
GTGGACCAGGAACTGGACATCAACCGGCTGTCCGACTACGATGTGGACCATATCGTGCCTCAGAGCTTTC
TGAAGGACGACTCCATCGACAACAAGGTGCTGACCAGAAGCGACAAGAACCGGGGCAAGAGCGACAACGT
GCCCTCCGAAGAGGTCGTGAAGAAGATGAAGAACTACTGGCGGCAGCTGCTGAACGCCAAGCTGATTACC
CAGAGAAAGTTCGACAATCTGACCAAGGCCGAGAGAGGCGGCCTGAGCGAACTGGATAAGGCCGGCTTCA
TCAAGAGACAGCTGGTGGAAACCCGGCAGATCACAAAGCACGTGGCACAGATCCTGGACTCCCGGATGAA
CACTAAGTACGACGAGAATGACAAGCTGATCCGGGAAGTGAAAGTGATCACCCTGAAGTCCAAGCTGGTG
TCCGATTTCCGGAAGGATTTCCAGTTTTACAAAGTGCGCGAGATCAACAACTACCACCACGCCCACGACG
CCTACCTGAACGCCGTCGTGGGAACCGCCCTGATCAAAAAGTACCCTAAGCTGGAAAGCGAGTTCGTGTA
CGGCGACTACAAGGTGTACGACGTGCGGAAGATGATCGCCAAGAGCGAGCAGGAAATCGGCAAGGCTACC
GCCAAGTACTTCTTCTACAGCAACATCATGAACTTTTTCAAGACCGAGATTACCCTGGCCAACGGCGAGA
TCCGGAAGCGGCCTCTGATCGAGACAAACGGCGAAACCGGGGAGATCGTGTGGGATAAGGGCCGGGATTT
TGCCACCGTGCGGAAAGTGCTGAGCATGCCCCAAGTGAATATCGTGAAAAAGACCGAGGTGCAGACAGGC
GGCTTCAGCAAAGAGTCTATCCTGCCCAAGAGGAACAGCGATAAGCTGATCGCCAGAAAGAAGGACTGGG
ACCCTAAGAAGTACGGCGGCTTCGACAGCCCCACCGTGGCCTATTCTGTGCTGGTGGTGGCCAAAGTGGA
AAAGGGCAAGTCCAAGAAACTGAAGAGTGTGAAAGAGCTGCTGGGGATCACCATCATGGAAAGAAGCAGC
TTCGAGAAGAATCCCATCGACTTTCTGGAAGCCAAGGGCTACAAAGAAGTGAAAAAGGACCTGATCATCA
AGCTGCCTAAGTACTCCCTGTTCGAGCTGGAAAACGGCCGGAAGAGAATGCTGGCCTCTGCCGGCGAACT
GCAGAAGGGAAACGAACTGGCCCTGCCCTCCAAATATGTGAACTTCCTGTACCTGGCCAGCCACTATGAG
AAGCTGAAGGGCTCCCCCGAGGATAATGAGCAGAAACAGCTGTTTGTGGAACAGCACAAGCACTACCTGG
ACGAGATCATCGAGCAGATCAGCGAGTTCTCCAAGAGAGTGATCCTGGCCGACGCTAATCTGGACAAAGT
GCTGTCCGCCTACAACAAGCACCGGGATAAGCCCATCAGAGAGCAGGCCGAGAATATCATCCACCTGTTT
ACCCTGACCAATCTGGGAGCCCCTGCCGCCTTCAAGTACTTTGACACCACCATCGACCGGAAGAGGTACA
CCAGCACCAAAGAGGTGCTGGACGCCACCCTGATCCACCAGAGCATCACCGGCCTGTACGAGACACGGAT
CGACCTGTCTCAGCTGGGAGGCGACAAAAGGCCGGCGGCCACGAAAAAGGCCGGCCAGGCAAAAAAGAAA
AAGGAATTCGGCAGTGGAGAGGGCAGAGGAAGTCTGCTAACATGCGGTGACGTCGAGGAGAATCCTGGCC
CAGTGAGCAAGGGCGAGGAGCTGTTCACCGGGGTGGTGCCCATCCTGGTCGAGCTGGACGGCGACGTAAA
CGGCCACAAGTTCAGCGTGTCCGGCGAGGGCGAGGGCGATGCCACCTACGGCAAGCTGACCCTGAAGTTC
ATCTGCACCACCGGCAAGCTGCCCGTGCCCTGGCCCACCCTCGTGACCACCCTGACCTACGGCGTGCAGT
GCTTCAGCCGCTACCCCGACCACATGAAGCAGCACGACTTCTTCAAGTCCGCCATGCCCGAAGGCTACGT
CCAGGAGCGCACCATCTTCTTCAAGGACGACGGCAACTACAAGACCCGCGCCGAGGTGAAGTTCGAGGGC
GACACCCTGGTGAACCGCATCGAGCTGAAGGGCATCGACTTCAAGGAGGACGGCAACATCCTGGGGCACA
AGCTGGAGTACAACTACAACAGCCACAACGTCTATATCATGGCCGACAAGCAGAAGAACGGCATCAAGGT
GAACTTCAAGATCCGCCACAACATCGAGGACGGCAGCGTGCAGCTCGCCGACCACTACCAGCAGAACACC
CCCATCGGCGACGGCCCCGTGCTGCTGCCCGACAACCACTACCTGAGCACCCAGTCCGCCCTGAGCAAAG
ACCCCAACGAGAAGCGCGATCACATGGTCCTGCTGGAGTTCGTGACCGCCGCCGGGATCACTCTCGGCAT
GGACGAGCTGTACAAGGAATTCTAACTAGAGCTCGCTGATCAGCCTCGACTGTGCCTTCTAGTTGCCAGC
CATCTGTTGTTTGCCCCTCCCCCGTGCCTTCCTTGACCCTGGAAGGTGCCACTCCCACTGTCCTTTCCTA
ATAAAATGAGGAAATTGCATCGCATTGTCTGAGTAGGTGTCATTCTATTCTGGGGGGTGGGGTGGGGCAG
GACAGCAAGGGGGAGGATTGGGAAGAGAATAGCAGGCATGCTGGGGAGCGGCCGCAGGAACCCCTAGTGA
TGGAGTTGGCCACTCCCTCTCTGCGCGCTCGCTCGCTCACTGAGGCCGGGCGACCAAAGGTCGCCCGACG
CCCGGGCTTTGCCCGGGCGGCCTCAGTGAGCGAGCGAGCGCGCAGCTGCCTGCAGGGGCGCCTGATGCGG
TATTTTCTCCTTACGCATCTGTGCGGTATTTCACACCGCATA
[95 nt withheld, positions 6763-6857]
T
[46 nt withheld, positions 6859-6904]
C
[141 nt withheld, positions 6906-7046]
CCTTTGACGTTGGAGTCCACGTTCTTT
[37 nt withheld, positions 7074-7110]
ACTCTATCTCGGGCTATTCTTTTGATTTATAAGGGATTTTGCCGATTTCGGTCTATTGGTTAAAAAATGA
GCTGATTTAACAAAAATTTAACGCGAATTTTAACAAAATATTAACGTTTACAATTTTATGGTGCACTCTC
AGTACAATCTGCTCTGATGCCGCATAGTTAAGCCAGCCCCGACACCCGCCAACACCCGCTGACGCGCCCT
GACGGGCTTGTCTGCTCCCGGCATCCGCTTACAGACAAGCTGTGACCGTCTCCGGGAGCTGCATGTGTCA
GAGGTTTTCACCGTCATCACCGAAACGCGCGAGACGAAAGGGCCTCGTGATACGCCTATTTTTATAGGTT
AATGTCATGATAATAATGGTTTCTTAGACGTCAGGTGGCACTTTTCGGGGAAATGTGCGCGGAACCCCTA
TTTGTTTATTTTTCTAAATACATTCAAATATGTATCCGCTCATGAGACAATAACCCTGATAAATGCTTCA
ATAATATTGAAAAAGGAAGAGTATGAGTATTCAACATTTCCGTGTCGCCCTTATTCCCTTTTTTGCGGCA
TTTTGCCTTCCTGTTTTTGCTCACCCAGAAACGCTGGTGAAAGTAAAAGATGCTGAAGATCAGTTGGGTG
CACGAGTGGGTTACATCGAACTGGATCTCAACAGCGGTAAGATCCTTGAGAGTTTTCGCCCCGAAGAACG
TTTTCCAATGATGAGCACTTTTAAAGTTCTGCTATGTGGCGCGGTATTATCCCGTATTGACGCCGGGCAA
GAGCAACTCGGTCGCCGCATACACTATTCTCAGAATGACTTGGTTGAGTACTCACCAGTCACAGAAAAGC
ATCTTACGGATGGCATGACAGTAAGAGAATTATGCAGTGCTGCCATAACCATGAGTGATAACACTGCGGC
CAACTTACTTCTGACAACGATCGGAGGACCGAAGGAGCTAACCGCTTTTTTGCACAACATGGGGGATCAT
GTAACTCGCCTTGATCGTTGGGAACCGGAGCTGAATGAAGCCATACCAAACGACGAGCGTGACACCACGA
TGCCTGTAGCAATGGCAACAACGTTGCGCAAACTATTAACTGGCGAACTACTTACTCTAGCTTCCCGGCA
ACAATTAATAGACTGGATGGAGGCGGATAAAGTTGCAGGACCACTTCTGCGCTCGGCCCTTCCGGCTGGC
TGGTTTATTGCTGATAAATCTGGAGCCGGTGAGCGTGGAAGCCGCGGTATCATTGCAGCACTGGGGCCAG
ATGGTAAGCCCTCCCGTATCGTAGTTATCTACACGACGGGGAGTCAGGCAACTATGGATGAACGAAATAG
ACAGATCGCTGAGATAGGTGCCTCACTGATTAAGCATTGGTAACTGTCAGACCAAGTTTACTCATATATA
CTTTAGATTGATTTAAAACTTCATTTTTAATTTAAAAGGATCTAGGTGAAGATCCTTTTTGATAATCTCA
TGACCAAAATCCCTTAACGTGAGTTTTCGTTCCACTGAGCGTCAGACCCCGTAGAAAAGATCAAAGGATC
TTCTTGAGATCCTTTTTTTCTGCGCGTAATCTGCTGCTTGCAAACAAAAAAACCACCGCTACCAGCGGTG
GTTTGTTTGCCGGATCAAGAGCTACCAACTCTTTTTCCGAAGGTAACTGGCTTCAGCAGAGCGCAGATAC
CAAATACTGTTCTTCTAGTGTAGCCGTAGTTAGGCCACCACTTCAAGAACTCTGTAGCACCGCCTACATA
CCTCGCTCTGCTAATCCTGTTACCAGTGGCTGCTGCCAGTGGCGATAAGTCGTGTCTTACCGGGTTGGAC
TCAAGACGATAGTTACCGGATAAGGCGCAGCGGTCGGGCTGAACGGGGGGTTCGTGCACACAGCCCAGCT
TGGAGCGAACGACCTACACCGAACTGAGATACCTACAGCGTGAGCTATGAGAAAGCGCCACGCTTCCCGA
AGGGAGAAAGGCGGACAGGTATCCGGTAAGCGGCAGGGTCGGAACAGGAGAGCGCACGAGGGAGCTTCCA
GGGGGAAACGCCTGGTATCTTTATAGTCCTGTCGGGTTTCGCCACCTCTGACTTGAGCGTCGATTTTTGT
GATGCTCGTCAGGGGGGCGGAGCCTATGGAAAAACGCCAGCAACGCGGCCTTTTTACGGTTCCTGGCCTT
TTGCTGGCC
Features (pLannotate 1.2.2; 19 found; start..end, strand, type, name):
     15..255     +  promoter       U6 promoter: RNA polymerase III promoter for human U6 snRNA
    283..358     +  misc_RNA       gRNA scaffold: guide RNA scaffold for the Streptococcus pyogenes CRISPR/Cas9 system
    365..408     +  misc_RNA       gRNA scaffold (fragment): guide RNA scaffold for the Streptococcus pyogenes CRISPR/Cas9 system
    455..740     +  enhancer       CMV enhancer: human cytomegalovirus immediate early enhancer; contains an 18-bp deletion relative to the standard CMV enhancer
    742..1019    +  promoter       chicken β-actin promoter: No description available
   1020..1247    +  intron         hybrid intron: hybrid between chicken β-actin (CBA) and minute virus of mice (MMV) introns (Gray et al., 2011)
   1385..2986    +  CDS            Cas9(N): N-terminal portion of Streptococcus pyogenes Cas9 (Zetsche et al., 2015)
   2987..5485    +  CDS            Cas9(C): C-terminal portion of Streptococcus pyogenes Cas9 (Zetsche et al., 2015)
   5486..5533    +  CDS            nucleoplasmin NLS: bipartite nuclear localization signal from nucleoplasmin
   5603..6316    +  CDS            EGFP: EGFP is a basic (constitutively fluorescent) green fluorescent protein published in 1996, derived from Aequorea victoria. It is reported to be a rapidly-maturing weak dimer with moderate acid sensitivity.
   6350..6461    +  polyA_signal   bGH poly(A) signal: bovine growth hormone polyadenylation signal
   6566..6706    +  repeat_region  AAV2 ITR: inverted terminal repeat of adeno-associated virus serotype 2 inverted
   6711..6762    -  misc_feature   bom (fragment): basis of mobility region from pBR322
   6781..7236    +  rep_origin     f1 ori (sequence partly withheld): f1 bacteriophage origin of replication; arrow indicates direction of (+) strand synthesis
   7237..7286    -  misc_feature   bom (fragment): basis of mobility region from pBR322
   7388..7423    -  CDS            rop (fragment): Rop protein, which maintains plasmids at low copy number; rop
   7518..7622    +  promoter       AmpR promoter: bla
   7623..8483    +  CDS            AmpR: β-lactamase; bla; confers resistance to ampicillin, carbenicillin, and related antibiotics
   8654..9242    +  rep_origin     ori: high-copy-number ColE1/pMB1/pBR322/pUC origin of replication
