[The description below was written by a language model from this plasmid's Addgene catalogue record and pLannotate feature annotations shown in this document.]
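Description:
PX458_KMT2B_1 is an all-in-one mammalian CRISPR/Cas9 expression plasmid built on the PX458 backbone, carrying a single guide RNA directed against the 3' end of the human KMT2B gene (also known as MLL2/MLL4, among other aliases). It is about 9.3 kb and is propagated in E. coli as a high-copy plasmid through a ColE1/pUC-type origin, with selection by ampicillin resistance (β-lactamase under its own promoter). An f1 phage origin is also present, along with a single annotated AAV2 inverted terminal repeat and short bom and rop fragments that are backbone remnants rather than functional modules.

The payload consists of two expression units. A human U6 RNA polymerase III promoter drives the KMT2B-specific spacer, inserted by Gibson cloning, fused to the Streptococcus pyogenes guide RNA scaffold; a second partial scaffold fragment is annotated just downstream. A hybrid promoter made of the CMV enhancer, chicken β-actin promoter and a hybrid intron then drives S. pyogenes Cas9, which is annotated as contiguous N- and C-terminal portions forming the full coding sequence. Cas9 is followed by a nucleoplasmin nuclear localization signal and EGFP, and the unit ends in a bovine growth hormone polyadenylation signal. The element linking Cas9 to EGFP is not annotated in the feature table. EGFP allows transfected cells to be identified or sorted by fluorescence.

According to the record, the plasmid belongs to a CRISPR-based epitope tagging system in which Cas9 cleavage near the 3' end of a gene is used to add a tag, currently FLAG, to the endogenous protein. The associated work applies this to ChIP-seq of DNA-binding proteins. The donor template carrying the tag is not part of this construct.
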