Addgene plasmid #101074: PX458_KMT2B_1
Purpose: Encodes gRNA for 3' target of human KMT2B
Depositing lab: Eric Mendenhall & Richard M. Myers. Publication: CETCh-seq: CRISPR epitope tagging ChIP-seq of DNA-binding proteins. Savic D, Partridge EC, Newberry KM, Smith SB, Meadows SK, Roberts BS, Mackiewicz M, Mendenhall EM, Myers RM. Genome Res. 2015 Sep 9. 10.1101/gr.193540.115 PubMed 26355004.
Backbone
  Vector backbone: PX458
  Backbone manufacturer: Feng Zhang (Addgene plasmid # 48138)
  Vector type: CRISPR
Growth in bacteria
  Bacterial resistance: Ampicillin, 100 μg/mL
  Growth temperature: 37°C
  Growth strain: DH5alpha
  Copy number: High Copy
Gene/Insert
  Gene/Insert name: gRNA against KMT2B
  gRNA/shRNA sequence: GGTTCCTTAACTGAGGCCG
  Species: H. sapiens (human)
  Entrez Gene: KMT2B (a.k.a. CXXC10, DYT28, HRX2, MLL1B, MLL2, MLL4, MRD68, TRX2, WBP-7, WBP7)
  Cloning method: Gibson Cloning
Terms and licenses: Academic/Nonprofit Terms; Industry Terms: Not Available to Industry
Depositor comments: Note: This plasmid is part of the Mendenhall and Meyers CRISPR-based Tagging system to add a tag (currently using FLAG) to endogenous proteins. Please see https://www.addgene.org/crispr/tagging/ for more details.
How to cite: PX458_KMT2B_1 was a gift from Eric Mendenhall & Richard M. Myers (Addgene plasmid # 101074 ; http://n2t.net/addgene:101074 ; RRID:Addgene_101074)
